>Addgene plasmid #29104 | pEMS1207 | addgene partial sequence | sequence record 37870 | EGFP-N 5'-CGTCGCCGTCCAGCTCGACCAG-3'
CCTTGCTCACCATGGTGGCGGAAGTTCCTATACCTTTTGAAGAATAGGAACTTCGGAATAGGAACTTCGG
CGCGCCCGCGGCGTCTGGGTTAGGGGACAGAGGGAGCCTGAGCGCACCGAATCACAGCACATCCCGCTCC
ATCTCCCCCGACGCCCGCCAGAAACAAACCACGCACAGTTCAACCGCCCTCCCAGAAGCAGGACCACTGC
CCCTCGTGCAGGGGCGGGAGCAGCGGCGGGTTCGCCCCGGCTCTGCGTCCACACCTGTCACCTCTAGGCG
TCCTCGCCCCCACGGGTGCCTGTAGTGCCTGCGCCCAGTTCTGCTTGCGCAAGGCAGGAGGCCGTAGGAA
CCCCATCGCCAGCGCCACCGCCACCCTTCAATGTGACGCGGAACTGGGGAAGCCAACGCTGGGACTGCCT
CGCCGGGAGTGCAACCATTGAGATTGCAGCGCCAGGCACAGCCGCGACGCTAACGGTTGCGTCCCCGCCA
AGACTCCCCCAAAGGTCCCCATCGCCACGTTCTAACTCCAAGCTCCGTGGCCGACGTCCTCATTCCAACG
CGAAGATCCCATTTCTATCGCTAAGATTCAGGTTCTAAAGCTCAAAGTCTATTTGCAAAGCTAAGATTCT
ATTTCTAATGCTAAGCTTTCATGACTAAGCCAGGAATCTGATTCTAACGCTAAAATCCTAACTTCAACGC
TAAAATTCTATTTCTAGCGTT
