[The description below was written by a language model from this plasmid's Addgene catalogue record.]
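Description:
pEMS1207 is a Pleiades Promoter Project plasmid built on the large pEMS1307 backbone (about 16.5 kb without insert). It carries Ple235, a 1,812 bp human-derived MiniPromoter cloned by restriction digestion between FseI and AscI sites. The plasmid is maintained in E. coli as a high-copy construct under ampicillin selection. The record does not name the origin of replication, and no feature table is available to confirm other backbone elements, so the function of most of the backbone's considerable length cannot be described from the information given.

The payload is a promoter-reporter arrangement. Ple235 sits upstream of an EGFP-NLS cassette supplied by the backbone, so any transcriptional activity of the MiniPromoter would be read out as nuclear-localised green fluorescence. The nuclear localisation signal concentrates the signal in cell nuclei and makes individual expressing cells easier to identify in tissue. MiniPromoters of this kind are compact assemblies of human regulatory sequence designed to drive restricted, cell-type- or region-specific expression in the central nervous system, and to be small enough for use in size-limited delivery vehicles such as adeno-associated virus. The record does not say which human gene or regulatory regions Ple235 was derived from.

For this construct the recorded outcome is negative: eGFP reporter expression was not detected in the brain or eye. pEMS1207 therefore serves mainly as documentation of a tested MiniPromoter design that did not give detectable expression in those tissues. It is useful as a reference point or comparison when evaluating other constructs in the same series.
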