Addgene plasmid #29104: pEMS1207
Purpose: Expression of the eGFP reporter gene was not detected in the brain and eye.
Depositing lab: Elizabeth Simpson. Depositing organization: University of British Columbia. Publication: Targeted CNS Delivery Using Human MiniPromoters and Demonstrated Compatibility with Adeno-Associated Viral Vectors. de Leeuw CN, Dyka FM, Boye SL, Laprise S, Zhou M, Chou AY, Borretta L, McInerny SC, Banks KG, Portales-Casamar E, Swanson MI, D'Souza CA, Boye SE, Jones SJ, Holt RA, Goldowitz D, Hauswirth WW, Wasserman WW, Simpson EM. Mol Ther Methods Clin Dev. 2014 Jan 8;1:5. 10.1038/mtm.2013.5 PubMed 24761428.
Backbone
  Vector backbone: pEMS1307
  Backbone size w/o insert (bp): 16482
  Vector type: Pleiades Promoter Project [sic, Pleaides Plieades]
Growth in bacteria
  Bacterial resistance: Ampicillin, 100 μg/mL
  Growth temperature: 37°C
  Growth strain: DH5alpha
  Growth instructions: DH10B
  Copy number: High Copy
Gene/Insert
  Gene/Insert name: Ple235
  Species: H. sapiens (human)
  Insert size (bp): 1812
  Tag / fusion protein: EGFP-NLS (C terminal on backbone)
  Cloning method: Restriction Enzyme; 5′ cloning site FseI (unknown if destroyed); 3′ cloning site AscI (unknown if destroyed)
  Sequencing primers: 5′ Unknown
Terms and licenses: Academic/Nonprofit Terms; Industry Terms: Not Available to Industry
How to cite: pEMS1207 was a gift from Elizabeth Simpson (Addgene plasmid # 29104 ; http://n2t.net/addgene:29104 ; RRID:Addgene_29104)
